>Addgene plasmid #194019 | RcSxph E540A | addgene full sequence | sequence record 390588 | Addgene NGS Result
TGCCCTGGCTTCAGGAGATCGGAAGACCTCGGCCGTCGCGGCGCTTGCCGGTGGTGCTGACCCCGGATGA
AGTGGTTCGCATCCTCGGTTTTCTGGAAGGCGAGCATCGTTTGTTCGCCCAGGACTCTAGCTATAGTTCT
AGTGGTTGGCTACGTATACTCCGGAATATTAATAGATCATGGAGATAATTAAAATGATAACCATCTCGCA
AATAAATAAGTATTTTACTGTTTTCGTAACAGTTTTGTAATAAAAAAACCTATAAATATTCCGGATTATT
CATACCGTCCCACCATCGGGCGCGGATCCATGGCTCCTACCTTCCAGACCGCTCTGTTCTTCACCATCAT
CTCCCTGTCCTTCGCTATGGCCCCGAACGCAAAGCAAGTCCGCTGGTGTGCTATCAGCGACCTGGAGCAG
AAGAAATGCAACGATCTGGTTGGTAGCTGCAACGTGCCGGACATCACCCTGGTGTGCGTTCTGCGTAGCA
GCACCGAAGATTGCATGACCGCGATCAAGGACGGTCAGGCGGATGCTATGTTCCTGGACAGCGGCGAGGT
GTACGAAGCGAGCAAAGATCCGTACAACCTGAAGCCGATCATCGCTGAACCGTACAGCAGCAACCGTGAC
CTGCAGAAGTGCCTGAAAGAGCGTCAGCAGGCGCTGGCTAAGAAAATGATCGGTCACTACATCCCGCAGT
GCGATGAGAAAGGCAACTACCAACCGCAGCAGTGCCACGGTAGCACCGGTCACTGCTGGTGCGTTAACGC
GATGGGTGAAAAGATCAGCGGTACCAACACCCCGCCGGGTCAGACCCGTGCTACCTGCGAGCGTCACGAA
CTGCCGAAGTGCCTGAAAGAACGTCAGGTGGCGCTGGGTGGCGACGAGAAAGTTCTGGGTCGTTTCGTGC
CGCAGTGCGATGAAAAGGGCAACTACGAGCCGCAGCAGTTCCACGGTAGCACCGGCTACTCCTGGTGTGT
TAACGCGATCGGCGAGGAAATCGCTGGCACCAAAACCCCGCCGGGCAAGATCCCGGCTACCTGCCAGAAG
CACGACCTGGTGACCACCTGCCACTACGCGGTTGCTATGGTGAAGAAAAGCAGCGCGTTCCAGTTCAACC
AGCTGAAGGGCAAACGTAGCTGCCACAGCGGTGTTAGCAAAACCGACGGCTGGAAGGCGCTGGTGACCGT
TCTGGTGGAAAAGAAACTGCTGAGCTGGGATGGTCCGGCGAAAGAGAGCATCCAGCGTGCTATGAGCAAG
TTCTTCAGCGTGAGCTGCATTCCGGGTGCTACCCAGACCAACCTGTGCAAGCAGTGCAAAGGCGAGGAAG
GCAAGAACTGCAAAAACAGCCACGACGAACCGTACTACGGTAACTACGGCGCGTTCCGTTGCCTGAAGGA
AGACATGGGTGACGTTGCGTTCCTGCGTAGCACCGCTCTGAGCGACGAGCACAGCGAAGTGTACGAGCTG
CTGTGCCCGGATAACACCCGTAAGCCGCTGAACAAGTACAAAGAGTGCAACCTGGGTACCGTTCCGGCTG
GCACCGTGGTTACCCGTAAGATCAGCGACAAAACCGAAGACATCAACAACTTCCTGATGGAGGCGCAGAA
GCGTCAGTGCAAACTGTTCAGCAGCGCTCACGGCAAGGACCTGATGTTCGACGATAGCACCCTGCAGCTG
GCTCTGCTGAGCAGCGAGGTTGATGCTTTCCTGTACCTGGGTGTGAAACTGTTCCACGCGATGAAGGCTC
TGACCGGCGACGCTCACCTGCCGAGCAAGAACAAAGTGCGTTGGTGCACCATCAACAAGCTGGAAAAGAT
GAAATGCGACGATTGGAGCGCGGTTAGCGGTGGCGCGATCGCTTGCACCGAGGCTAGCTGCCCGAAGGGC
TGCGTGAAACAGATCCTGAAGGGCGAAGCGGACGCTGTTAAGCTGGAAGTGCAGTACATGTACGAGGCGC
TGATGTGCGGTCTGCTGCCGGCTGTTGCGGAATACCACAACAAAGACGATTTCGGTCCGTGCAAGACCCC
AGGTAGCCCGTACACCGACTTCGGCACCCTGCGTGCGGTTGCTCTGGTGAAGAAAAGCAACAAAGACATC
AACTGGAACAACATCAAGGGCAAGAAGAGCTGCCACACCGGTGTGGGCGACATCGCTGGCTGGGTTATCC
CGGTGAGCCTGATCCGTCGTCAGAACGATAACAGCGACATCGATAGCTTCTTCGGCGAGAGCTGCGCGCC
GGGCAGCGACACCAAAAGCAACCTGTGCAAGCTGTGCATCGGTGACCCGAAGAACAGCGCGGCTAACACC
AAATGCAGCCTGAGCGACAAGGAAGCGTACTACGGTAACCAGGGCGCTTTCCGTTGCCTGGTGGAGAAAG
GTGACGTTGCTTTCGTGCCGCACACCGTGGTTTTCGAAAACACCGATGGCAAGAACCCGGCGGTTTGGGC
TAAGAACCTGAAAAGCGAAGACTTCGAGCTGCTGTGCCTGGATGGTAGCCGTGCGCCGGTGAGCAACTAC
AAGAGCTGCAAACTGAGCGGTATCCCGCCGCCGGCTATCGTTACCCGTGAGGAAAGCATCAGCGACGTGG
TTCGTATCGTGGCTAACCAGCAGAGCCTGTACGGTCGTAAAGGCTTCGAGAAGGATATGTTCCAGCTGTT
CAGCAGCAACAAGGGTAACAACCTGCTGTTCAACGACAACACCCAGTGCCTGATCACCTTCGATCGTCAG
CCGAAAGACATCATGGAAGATTACTTCGGCAAGCCGTACTACACCACCGTGTACGGCGCGTCCCGCTCCG
CTATGTCCTCCGAACTGATTTCCGCCTGTACCATTAAACACTGCTCGAATTCTTTGGAAGTTTTGTTTCA
AGGTCCAACTGCTGCCGCCGCTGTGAGCAAGGGCGAGGAGCTGTTCACCGGGGTGGTGCCCATCCTGGTC
GAGCTGGACGGCGACGTAAACGGCCACAAGTTCAGCGTGTCCGGCGAGGGCGAGGGCGATGCCACCTACG
GCAAGCTGACCCTGAAGTTCATCTGCACCACCGGCAAGCTGCCCGTGCCCTGGCCCACCCTCGTGACCAC
CCTGACCTACGGCGTGCAGTGCTTCAGCCGCTACCCCGACCACATGAAGCAGCACGACTTCTTCAAGTCC
GCCATGCCCGAAGGCTACGTCCAGGAGCGCACCATCTTCTTCAAGGACGACGGCAACTACAAGACCCGCG
CCGAGGTGAAGTTCGAGGGCGACACCCTGGTGAACCGCATCGAGCTGAAGGGCATCGACTTCAAGGAGGA
CGGCAACATCCTGGGGCACAAGCTGGAGTACAACTACAACAGCCACAACGTCTATATCATGGCCGACAAG
CAGAAGAACGGCATCAAGGTGAACTTCAAGATCCGCCACAACATCGAGGACGGCAGCGTGCAGCTCGCCG
ACCACTACCAGCAGAACACCCCCATCGGCGACGGCCCCGTGCTGCTGCCCGACAACCACTACCTGAGCAC
CCAGTCCAAGCTGAGCAAAGACCCCAACGAGAAGCGCGATCACATGGTCCTGCTGGAGTTCGTGACCGCC
GCCGGGATCACTCTCGGCATGGACGAGCTGTACAAGTCCGGAGGTGGTCACCATCACCATCACCACCATC
ACCATCACTAATAGAAGCTTGTCGAGAAGTACTAGAGGATCATAATCAGCCATACCACATTTGTAGAGGT
TTTACTTGCTTTAAAAAACCTCCCACACCTCCCCCTGAACCTGAAACATAAAATGAATGCAATTGTTGTT
GTTAACTTGTTTATTGCAGCTTATAATGGTTACAAATAAAGCAATAGCATCACAAATTTCACAAATAAAG
CATTTTTTTCACTGCATTCTAGTTGTGGTTTGTCCAAACTCATCAATGTATCTTATCATGTCTGGATCTG
ATCACTGCTTGAGCCTAGGAGATCCGAACCAGATAAGTGAAATCTAGTTCCAAACTATTTTGTCATTTTT
AATTTTCGTATTAGCTTACGACGCTACACCCAGTTCCCATCTATTTTGTCACTCTTCCCTAAATAATCCT
TAAAAACTCCATTTCCACCCCTCCCAGTTCCCAACTATTTTGTCCGCCCACAGCGGGGCATTTTTCTTCC
TGTTATGTTTTTAATCAAACATCCTGCCAACTCCATGTGACAAACCGTCATCTTCGGCTACTTTTTCTCT
GTCACAGAATGAAAATTTTTCTGTCATCTCTTCGTTATTAATGTTTGTAATTGACTGAATATCAACGCTT
ATTTGCAGCCTGAATGGCGAATGGG
[124 nt withheld, positions 4296-4419]
C
[91 nt withheld, positions 4421-4511]
A
[49 nt withheld, positions 4513-4561]
CCTTTGACGTTGGAGTCCACGTTCTT
[37 nt withheld, positions 4588-4624]
ACCCTATCTCGGTCTATTCTTTTGATTTATAAGGGATTTTGCCGATTTCGGCCTATTGGTTAAAAAATGA
GCTGATTTAACAAAAATTTAACGCGAATTTTAACAAAATATTAACGCTTACAATTTAGGTGGCACTTTTC
GGGGAAATGTGCGCGGAACCCCTATTTGTTTATTTTTCTAAATACATTCAAATATGTATCCGCTCATGAG
ACAATAACCCTGATAAATGCTTCAATAATATTGAAAAAGGAAGAGTATGAGTATTCAACATTTCCGTGTC
GCCCTTATTCCCTTTTTTGCGGCATTTTGCCTTCCTGTTTTTGCTCACCCAGAAACGCTGGTGAAAGTAA
AAGATGCTGAAGATCAGTTGGGTGCACGAGTGGGTTACATCGAACTGGATCTCAACAGCGGTAAGATCCT
TGAGAGTTTTCGCCCCGAAGAACGTTTTCCAATGATGAGCACTTTTAAAGTTCTGCTATGTGGCGCGGTA
TTATCCCGTATTGACGCCGGGCAAGAGCAACTCGGTCGCCGCATACACTATTCTCAGAATGACTTGGTTG
AGTACTCACCAGTCACAGAAAAGCATCTTACGGATGGCATGACAGTAAGAGAATTATGCAGTGCTGCCAT
AACCATGAGTGATAACACTGCGGCCAACTTACTTCTGACAACGATCGGAGGACCGAAGGAGCTAACCGCT
TTTTTGCACAACATGGGGGATCATGTAACTCGCCTTGATCGTTGGGAACCGGAGCTGAATGAAGCCATAC
CAAACGACGAGCGTGACACCACGATGCCTGTAGCAATGGCAACAACGTTGCGCAAACTATTAACTGGCGA
ACTACTTACTCTAGCTTCCCGGCAACAATTAATAGACTGGATGGAGGCGGATAAAGTTGCAGGACCACTT
CTGCGCTCGGCCCTTCCGGCTGGCTGGTTTATTGCTGATAAATCTGGAGCCGGTGAGCGTGGGTCTCGCG
GTATCATTGCAGCACTGGGGCCAGATGGTAAGCCCTCCCGTATCGTAGTTATCTACACGACGGGGAGTCA
GGCAACTATGGATGAACGAAATAGACAGATCGCTGAGATAGGTGCCTCACTGATTAAGCATTGGTAACTG
TCAGACCAAGTTTACTCATATATACTTTAGATTGATTTAAAACTTCATTTTTAATTTAAAAGGATCTAGG
TGAAGATCCTTTTTGATAATCTCATGACCAAAATCCCTTAACGTGAGTTTTCGTTCCACTGAGCGTCAGA
CCCCGTAGAAAAGATCAAAGGATCTTCTTGAGATCCTTTTTTTCTGCGCGTAATCTGCTGCTTGCAAACA
AAAAAACCACCGCTACCAGCGGTGGTTTGTTTGCCGGATCAAGAGCTACCAACTCTTTTTCCGAAGGTAA
CTGGCTTCAGCAGAGCGCAGATACCAAATACTGTTCTTCTAGTGTAGCCGTAGTTAGGCCACCACTTCAA
GAACTCTGTAGCACCGCCTACATACCTCGCTCTGCTAATCCTGTTACCAGTGGCTGCTGCCAGTGGCGAT
AAGTCGTGTCTTACCGGGTTGGACTCAAGACGATAGTTACCGGATAAGGCGCAGCGGTCGGGCTGAACGG
GGGGTTCGTGCACACAGCCCAGCTTGGAGCGAACGACCTACACCGAACTGAGATACCTACAGCGTGAGCT
ATGAGAAAGCGCCACGCTTCCCGAAGGGAGAAAGGCGGACAGGTATCCGGTAAGCGGCAGGGTCGGAACA
GGAGAGCGCACGAGGGAGCTTCCAGGGGGAAACGCCTGGTATCTTTATAGTCCTGTCGGGTTTCGCCACC
TCTGACTTGAGCGTCGATTTTTGTGATGCTCGTCAGGGGGGCGGAGCCTATGGAAAAACGCCAGCAACGC
GGCCTTTTTACGGTTCCTGGCCTTTTGCTGGCCTTTTGCTCACATGTTCTTTCCTGCGTTATCCCCTGAT
TCTGTGGATAACCGTATTACCGCCTTTGAGTGAGCTGATACCGCTCGCCGCAGCCGAACGACCGAGCGCA
GCGAGTCAGTGAGCGAGGAAGCGGAAGAGCGCCTGATGCGGTATTTTCTCCTTACGCATCTGTGCGGTAT
TTCACACCGCATAGACCAGCCGCGTAACCTGGCAAAATCGGTTACGGTTGAGTAATAAATGGATGCCCTG
CGTAAGCGGGTGTGGGCGGACAATAAAGTCTTAAACTGAACAAAATAGATCTAAACTATGACAATAAAGT
CTTAAACTAGACAGAATAGTTGTAAACTGAAATCAGTCCAGTTATGCTGTGAAAAAGCATACTGGACTTT
TGTTATGGCTAAAGCAAACTCTTCATTTTCTGAAGTGCAAATTGCCCGTCGTATTAAAGAGGGGCGTGGC
CAAGGGCATGGTAAAGACTATATTCGCGGCGTTGTGACAATTTACCGAACAACTCCGCGGCCGGGAAGCC
GATCTCGGCTTGAACGAATTGTTAGGTGGCGGTACTTGGGTCGATATCAAAGTGCATCACTTCTTCCCGT
ATGCCCAACTTTGTATAGAGAGCCACTGCGGGATCGTCACCGTAATCTGCTTGCACGTAGATCACATAAG
CACCAAGCGCGTTGGCCTCATGCTTGAGGAGATTGATGAGCGCGGTGGCAATGCCCTGCCTCCGGTGCTC
GCCGGAGACTGCGAGATCATAGATATAGATCTCACTACGCGGCTGCTCAAACTTGGGCAGAACGTAAGCC
GCGAGAGCGCCAACAACCGCTTCTTGGTCGAAGGCAGCAAGCGCGATGAATGTCTTACTACGGAGCAAGT
TCCCGAGGTAATCGGAGTCCGGCTGATGTTGGGAGTAGGTGGCTACGTCTCCGAACTCACGACCGAAAAG
ATCAAGAGCAGCCCGCATGGATTTGACTTGGTCAGGGCCGAGCCTACATGTGCGAATGATGCCCATACTT
GAGCCACCTAACTTTGTTTTAGGGCGACTGCCCTGCTGCGTAACATCGTTGCTGCTCCATAACATCAAAC
ATCGACCCACGGCGTAACGCGCTTGCTGCTTGGATGCCCGAGGCATAGACTGTACAAAAAAACAGTCATA
ACAAGCCATGAAAACCGCCACTGCGCCGTTACCACCGCTGCGTTCGGTCAAGGTTCTGGACCAGTTGCGT
GAGCGCATACGCTACTTGCATTACAGTTTACGAACCGAACAGGCTTATGTCAACTGGGTTCGTGCCTTCA
TCCGTTTCCACGGTGTGCGTCACCCGGCAACCTTGGGCAGCAGCGAAGTCGAGGCATTTCTGTCCTGGCT
GGCGAACGAGCGCAAGGTTTCGGTCTCCACGCATCGTCAGGCATTGGCGGCCTTGCTGTTCTTCTACGGC
AAGGTGCTGTGCACGGATC
Features (pLannotate 1.2.2; 17 found; start..end, strand, type, name):
    176..267     +  promoter       polyhedrin promoter: polh from Autographa californica; promoter for the baculovirus polyhedrin gene
    310..2844    +  CDS            SAX_LITCT: Experimental evidence at protein level: Swiss-Prot protein existence level 1. Binds specifically to the neurotoxin saxitoxin. Its physiological role may be to transport or sequester an endogenous organic molecule other than Fe(3+). It may participate in a detoxification mechanism for neutralizing a microbial toxin. From Lithobates catesbeianus (American bullfrog) (Rana catesbeiana).
   2893..3606    +  CDS            mEGFP: mEGFP is a basic (constitutively fluorescent) green fluorescent protein published in 2002, derived from Aequorea victoria. It has moderate acid sensitivity.
   3619..3635    +  CDS            6xHis (fragment): 6xHis affinity tag
   3678..3761    +  CDS            large T antigen (fragment): large T antigen from SV40 (simian virus 40)
   3784..3918    +  polyA_signal   SV40 poly(A) signal: SV40 polyadenylation signal
   3947..4112    -  mobile_element Tn7L: mini-Tn7 element (left end of the Tn7 transposon) Tn7
   4275..4291    +  CDS            lacZα (fragment): LacZα fragment of β-galactosidase; lacZ fragment
   4296..4750    +  rep_origin     f1 ori (sequence partly withheld): f1 bacteriophage origin of replication; arrow indicates direction of (+) strand synthesis
   4776..4880    +  promoter       AmpR promoter: bla
   4881..5741    +  CDS            AmpR: β-lactamase; bla; confers resistance to ampicillin, carbenicillin, and related antibiotics
   5912..6500    +  rep_origin     ori: high-copy-number ColE1/pMB1/pBR322/pUC origin of replication
   6686..6737    -  misc_feature   bom (fragment): basis of mobility region from pBR322
   6805..7029    -  mobile_element Tn7R: mini-Tn7 element (right end of the Tn7 transposon) Tn7
   7096..7629    -  CDS            GmR: gentamycin acetyltransferase; aacC1; confers resistance to gentamycin
   7799..7827    -  promoter       Pc promoter: intI1 (promoter lies within the coding sequence); class 1 integron promoter
   7805..149     -  CDS            YPR2_ECOLX (fragment) (across the origin): Protein predicted: Swiss-Prot protein existence level 4. From Escherichia coli.
