[The description below was written by a language model from this plasmid's Addgene catalogue record and pLannotate feature annotations shown in this document.]
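Description:
RcSxph E540A is a baculovirus donor plasmid built on the pFastBac1 backbone for producing a point mutant of American bullfrog (Rana catesbeiana) saxiphilin in insect cells. In bacteria it is maintained at high copy through a ColE1/pUC-type origin and selected with ampicillin via the β-lactamase gene; an f1 origin is also present. As in other pFastBac vectors, the expression cassette and a gentamicin resistance gene (driven by the Pc integron promoter) lie between the Tn7L and Tn7R ends of a mini-Tn7 element. This arrangement allows the whole segment to be transposed into a baculovirus shuttle genome (bacmid) in a suitable E. coli host, giving recombinant virus for infecting insect cells.

The payload is driven by the strong, very late polyhedrin promoter from Autographa californica nucleopolyhedrovirus and terminated by an SV40 polyadenylation signal. The open reading frame encodes saxiphilin, a soluble protein that specifically binds the neurotoxin saxitoxin, carrying the substitution E540A. According to the depositor, residue numbering starts after the predicted signal peptide cleavage site, and the construct has one extra methionine following the signal peptide relative to the reference sequence. The C terminus is fused to monomeric EGFP followed by a His10 tag, which the automated annotation detects only as a partial 6xHis match. These tags provide a fluorescent readout of the protein and a handle for metal-affinity purification.

The stated purpose is protein expression and characterization, and the associated study concerns defining the saxitoxin binding determinants of saxiphilins. An alanine replacement such as E540A fits that kind of analysis, although the record does not describe the specific role of this residue.
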