Addgene plasmid #194019: RcSxph E540A
Purpose: Protein expression and characterization
Depositing lab: Dan Minor. Depositing organization: University of California, San Francisco (UCSF). Publication: Definition of a saxitoxin (STX) binding code enables discovery and characterization of the anuran saxiphilin family. Chen Z, Zakrzewska S, Hajare HS, Alvarez-Buylla A, Abderemane-Ali F, Bogan M, Ramirez D, O'Connell LA, Du Bois J, Minor DL Jr. Proc Natl Acad Sci U S A. 2022 Nov;119(44):e2210114119. doi: 10.1073/pnas.2210114119. Epub 2022 Oct 24. PubMed 36279441.
Backbone
  Vector backbone: pFastBac1
  Backbone manufacturer: Invitrogen
  Vector type: Insect Expression
Growth in bacteria
  Bacterial resistance: Ampicillin, 100 μg/mL
  Growth temperature: 37°C
  Growth strain: DH5alpha
  Copy number: High Copy
Gene/Insert
  Gene/Insert name: Rana catesbeiana Saxiphilin
  Species: Rana catesbeiana
  Mutation: E540A
  GenBank ID: U05246.1
  Promoter: Polyhedrin
  Tag / fusion protein: mEGFP, (C terminal on insert); His10 (C terminal on insert)
  Cloning method: Gibson Cloning
  Sequencing primers: 5′ Polyhedrin forward; 3′ GFP reverse
Terms and licenses: Academic/Nonprofit Terms; Industry Terms: Not Available to Industry
Depositor comments: Mutation numbering scheme is based on the predicted signal peptide (SP) cleavage site and does not include SP. Relative to U05246.1, RcSxph contains an additional M following signal peptide.
How to cite: RcSxph E540A was a gift from Dan Minor (Addgene plasmid # 194019 ; http://n2t.net/addgene:194019 ; RRID:Addgene_194019)
